Addgene plasmid #191879: pET28 bleach.6
Purpose: Encodes a GFP design, bleach.6
Depositing lab: Sarel Fleishman. Depositing organization: Weizmann Institute of Science. Publication: Designed active-site library reveals thousands of functional GFP variants. Weinstein JY, Marti-Gomez C, Lipsh-Sokolik R, Hoch SY, Liebermann D, Nevo R, Weissman H, Petrovich-Kopitman E, Margulies D, Ivankov D, McCandlish DM, Fleishman SJ. Nat Commun. 2023 May 20;14(1):2890. doi: 10.1038/s41467-023-38099-z. PubMed 37210560.
Backbone
  Vector backbone: pET28
  Backbone size w/o insert (bp): 5209
  Vector type: Bacterial Expression
Growth in bacteria
  Bacterial resistance: Kanamycin, 50 μg/mL
  Growth temperature: 37°C
  Growth strain: DH5alpha
  Copy number: High Copy
Gene/Insert
  Gene/Insert name: bleach.6
  Species: Aequorea victoria
  Insert size (bp): 747
  Mutation: V61L S72C Y145M H181L V224I
  Promoter: T7
  Tag / fusion protein: His Tag (N terminal on insert)
  Cloning method: Restriction Enzyme; 5′ cloning site BsaI (destroyed during cloning); 3′ cloning site BsaI (destroyed during cloning)
  Sequencing primers: 5′ TAATACGACTCACTATAGGG; 3′ gctagttattgctcagcgg
Terms and licenses: Academic/Nonprofit Terms; Industry Terms: Not Available to Industry
Depositor comments: Design created by the htFuncLib algorithm
How to cite: pET28 bleach.6 was a gift from Sarel Fleishman (Addgene plasmid # 191879 ; http://n2t.net/addgene:191879 ; RRID:Addgene_191879)
