[The description below was written by a language model from this plasmid's Addgene catalogue record and pLannotate feature annotations shown in this document.]
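Description:
pET28 bleach.6 is a bacterial expression plasmid built on the pET28 backbone that encodes a computationally designed variant of Aequorea victoria GFP. The 747 bp insert, called bleach.6, carries the substitutions V61L, S72C, Y145M, H181L and V224I and was generated by the htFuncLib algorithm as part of a designed active-site library of GFP variants. The automated annotation recognises the coding region as mEGFP-like, consistent with its GFP origin. The insert was introduced by BsaI cloning that destroyed both sites, and it carries an N-terminal His tag. The short "capTEV" fragment annotated just upstream of the GFP sequence most likely reflects this histidine stretch rather than a full composite tag. Similarly, the small "SET1" fragment downstream of the coding region is probably residual pET vector sequence.

Expression is driven by a T7 promoter followed by a lac operator and the strong phage T7 gene 10 ribosome binding site, and transcription ends at a T7 terminator. The plasmid-borne lacI gene, with its own promoter, supplies lac repressor, so transcription stays repressed until IPTG induction in a host that provides T7 RNA polymerase. Selection is by kanamycin through the aph(3')-Ia gene. The plasmid replicates from a ColE1/pMB1-type origin accompanied by the bom and rop elements from pBR322; the catalogue lists it as high copy, although rop normally moderates copy number. An f1 origin is also present, and the tetracycline resistance fragments are non-functional backbone remnants. The construct suits production and His-tag affinity purification of the bleach.6 protein for characterising its fluorescence properties.
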