Features (pLannotate 1.2.2; 19 found; start..end, strand, type, name):
      1..19      +  promoter       T7 promoter: promoter for bacteriophage T7 RNA polymerase
     20..44      +  protein_bind   lac operator: The lac repressor binds to the lac operator to inhibit transcription in E. coli. This inhibition can be relieved by adding lactose or isopropyl-β-D-thiogalactopyranoside (IPTG). lac repressor encoded by lacI
     59..81      +  RBS            RBS: efficient ribosome binding site from bacteriophage T7 gene 10 (Olins and Rangwala, 1989)
    100..116     +  CDS            capTEV™ (fragment): composite tag for in vivo biotinylation, TEV protease cleavage, and 6xHis tagging
    118..831     +  CDS            mEGFP: mEGFP is a basic (constitutively fluorescent) green fluorescent protein published in 2002, derived from Aequorea victoria. It has moderate acid sensitivity.
    844..893     +  CDS            SET1 (fragment): solubility-enhancement tag derived from T7 phage gene 10B
    901..948     +  terminator     T7 terminator: transcription terminator for bacteriophage T7 RNA polymerase
    985..1413    +  rep_origin     f1 ori (sequence partly withheld): f1 bacteriophage origin of replication; arrow indicates direction of (+) strand synthesis
   1466..1523    +  promoter       AmpR promoter (fragment): bla
   1532..2347    -  CDS            KanR: aminoglycoside phosphotransferase; aph(3')-Ia; confers resistance to kanamycin in bacteria or G418 (Geneticin®) in eukaryotes
   2469..3057    +  rep_origin     ori: high-copy-number ColE1/pMB1/pBR322/pUC origin of replication
   3243..3382    -  misc_feature   bom: basis of mobility region from pBR322
   3484..3675    -  CDS            rop: Rop protein, which maintains plasmids at low copy number; rop
   3692..4072    +  CDS            YPB1_ECOLX: Protein predicted: Swiss-Prot protein existence level 4. From Escherichia coli.
   4144..4435    -  CDS            TcR (fragment): tetracycline efflux protein; tet; confers resistance to tetracycline
   4450..4471    -  protein_bind   CAP binding site: CAP binding activates transcription in the presence of cAMP. E. coli catabolite activator protein
   4484..5566    -  CDS            lacI: lac repressor; lacI; The lac repressor binds to the lac operator to inhibit transcription in E. coli. This inhibition can be relieved by adding lactose or isopropyl-β-D-thiogalactopyranoside (IPTG).
   5567..5644    -  promoter       lacI promoter: lacI
   5652..5931    -  CDS            TcR (fragment): tetracycline efflux protein; tet; confers resistance to tetracycline
>Addgene plasmid #191879 | pET28 bleach.6 | addgene full sequence | sequence record 378573 | Addgene NGS Result
TAATACGACTCACTATAGGGGAATTGTGAGCGGATAACAATTCCCCTCTAGAAATAATTTTGTTTAACTT
TAAGAAGGAGATATACCATGGGCAGCAGCCATCATCATCATCATCACGTTAGCAAGGGCGAGGAGCTGTT
CACCGGAGTTGTCCCGATTCTGGTTGAACTGGATGGAGATGTTAATGGGCACAAATTTTCCGTTCGGGGT
GAAGGCGAAGGTGACGCTACGTATGGGAAACTTACCCTGAAGTTCATCTGCACAACTGGAAAGCTTCCGG
TGCCTTGGCCTACCCTTCTGACAACGTTGACGTATGGTGTTCAATGTTTCTGCCGATATCCCGATCATAT
GAAACAGCATGATTTCTTCAAGAGTGCGATGCCGGAAGGCTACGTTCAGGAACGTACAATTTTTTTCAAA
GATGATGGTTGTTACAAAACAAGAGCGGAAGTTAAGTTTGAAGGAGATACGCTGGTGAATCGTATCGAGC
TGCATGGGATTGATTTTAAGGAAGATGGCAATATCTTGGGACATAAACTGGAATATAATATGAATTCCCA
CAATGTTTATATTATGCCTGACAAACAGAATAATGGCATCAAAGTCAACTTCAAAACCAGACATAACATT
GAAGATGGATCGGTTCAACTGGCGGACTTATATCAGCAGAACACACCAATTGGTGACGGACCGGTTTTGC
TCCCGGACTATCACTATCTGCATACCTGGAGCGAACTGTCTAAGGACCCTAATGAAAAGCGCGACCATAT
GGTTCTCTTAGAGTTTATTGAAGCGGCTGGTATAACTCTCGGCATGGACGAGCTGTATAAGTAATGAGAT
CCGGCTGCTAACAAAGCCCGAAAGGAAGCTGAGTTGGCTGCTGCCACCGCTGAGCAATAACTAGCATAAC
CCCTTGGGGCCTCTAAACGGGTCTTGAGGGGTTTTTTGCTGAAAGGAGGAACTATATCCGGATTGGCGAA
TGGG
[124 nt withheld, positions 985-1108]
C
[91 nt withheld, positions 1110-1200]
A
[49 nt withheld, positions 1202-1250]
CCTTTGACGTTGGAGTCCACGTTCTTT
[37 nt withheld, positions 1278-1314]
ACCCTATCTCGGTCTATTCTTTTGATTTATAAGGGATTTTGCCGATTTCGGCCTATTGGTTAAAAAATGA
GCTGATTTAACAAAAATTTAACGCGAATTTTAACAAAATATTAACGCTTACAATTTAGGTGGCACTTTTC
GGGGAAATGTGCGCGGAACCCCTATTTGTTTATTTTTCTAAATACATTCAAATATGTATCCGCTCATGAA
TTAATTCTTAGAAAAACTCATCGAGCATCAAATGAAACTGCAATTTATTCATATCAGGATTATCAATACC
ATATTTTTGAAAAAGCCGTTTCTGTAATGAAGGAGAAAACTCACCGAGGCAGTTCCATAGGATGGCAAGA
TCCTGGTATCGGTCTGCGATTCCGACTCGTCCAACATCAATACAACCTATTAATTTCCCCTCGTCAAAAA
TAAGGTTATCAAGTGAGAAATCACCATGAGTGACGACTGAATCCGGTGAGAATGGCAAAAGTTTATGCAT
TTCTTTCCAGACTTGTTCAACAGGCCAGCCATTACGCTCGTCATCAAAATCACTCGCATCAACCAAACCG
TTATTCATTCGTGATTGCGCCTGAGCGAGACGAAATACGCGATCGCTGTTAAAAGGACAATTACAAACAG
GAATCGAATGCAACCGGCGCAGGAACACTGCCAGCGCATCAACAATATTTTCACCTGAATCAGGATATTC
TTCTAATACCTGGAATGCTGTTTTCCCGGGGATCGCAGTGGTGAGTAACCATGCATCATCAGGAGTACGG
ATAAAATGCTTGATGGTCGGAAGAGGCATAAATTCCGTCAGCCAGTTTAGTCTGACCATCTCATCTGTAA
CATCATTGGCAACGCTACCTTTGCCATGTTTCAGAAACAACTCTGGCGCATCGGGCTTCCCATACAATCG
ATAGATTGTCGCACCTGATTGCCCGACATTATCGCGAGCCCATTTATACCCATATAAATCAGCATCCATG
TTGGAATTTAATCGCGGCCTAGAGCAAGACGTTTCCCGTTGAATATGGCTCATAACACCCCTTGTATTAC
TGTTTATGTAAGCAGACAGTTTTATTGTTCATGACCAAAATCCCTTAACGTGAGTTTTCGTTCCACTGAG
CGTCAGACCCCGTAGAAAAGATCAAAGGATCTTCTTGAGATCCTTTTTTTCTGCGCGTAATCTGCTGCTT
GCAAACAAAAAAACCACCGCTACCAGCGGTGGTTTGTTTGCCGGATCAAGAGCTACCAACTCTTTTTCCG
AAGGTAACTGGCTTCAGCAGAGCGCAGATACCAAATACTGTCCTTCTAGTGTAGCCGTAGTTAGGCCACC
ACTTCAAGAACTCTGTAGCACCGCCTACATACCTCGCTCTGCTAATCCTGTTACCAGTGGCTGCTGCCAG
TGGCGATAAGTCGTGTCTTACCGGGTTGGACTCAAGACGATAGTTACCGGATAAGGCGCAGCGGTCGGGC
TGAACGGGGGGTTCGTGCACACAGCCCAGCTTGGAGCGAACGACCTACACCGAACTGAGATACCTACAGC
GTGAGCTATGAGAAAGCGCCACGCTTCCCGAAGGGAGAAAGGCGGACAGGTATCCGGTAAGCGGCAGGGT
CGGAACAGGAGAGCGCACGAGGGAGCTTCCAGGGGGAAACGCCTGGTATCTTTATAGTCCTGTCGGGTTT
CGCCACCTCTGACTTGAGCGTCGATTTTTGTGATGCTCGTCAGGGGGGCGGAGCCTATGGAAAAACGCCA
GCAACGCGGCCTTTTTACGGTTCCTGGCCTTTTGCTGGCCTTTTGCTCACATGTTCTTTCCTGCGTTATC
CCCTGATTCTGTGGATAACCGTATTACCGCCTTTGAGTGAGCTGATACCGCTCGCCGCAGCCGAACGACC
GAGCGCAGCGAGTCAGTGAGCGAGGAAGCGGAAGAGCGCCTGATGCGGTATTTTCTCCTTACGCATCTGT
GCGGTATTTCACACCGCAATGGTGCACTCTCAGTACAATCTGCTCTGATGCCGCATAGTTAAGCCAGTAT
ACACTCCGCTATCGCTACGTGACTGGGTCATGGCTGCGCCCCGACACCCGCCAACACCCGCTGACGCGCC
CTGACGGGCTTGTCTGCTCCCGGCATCCGCTTACAGACAAGCTGTGACCGTCTCCGGGAGCTGCATGTGT
CAGAGGTTTTCACCGTCATCACCGAAACGCGCGAGGCAGCTGCGGTAAAGCTCATCAGCGTGGTCGTGAA
GCGATTCACAGATGTCTGCCTGTTCATCCGCGTCCAGCTCGTTGAGTTTCTCCAGAAGCGTTAATGTCTG
GCTTCTGATAAAGCGGGCCATGTTAAGGGCGGTTTTTTCCTGTTTGGTCACTGATGCCTCCGTGTAAGGG
GGATTTCTGTTCATGGGGGTAATGATACCGATGAAACGAGAGAGGATGCTCACGATACGGGTTACTGATG
ATGAACATGCCCGGTTACTGGAACGTTGTGAGGGTAAACAACTGGCGGTATGGATGCGGCGGGACCAGAG
AAAAATCACTCAGGGTCAATGCCAGCGCTTCGTTAATACAGATGTAGGTGTTCCACAGGGTAGCCAGCAG
CATCCTGCGATGCAGATCCGGAACATAATGGTGCAGGGCGCTGACTTCCGCGTTTCCAGACTTTACGAAA
CACGGAAACCGAAGACCATTCATGTTGTTGCTCAGGTCGCAGACGTTTTGCAGCAGCAGTCGCTTCACGT
TCGCTCGCGTATCGGTGATTCATTCTGCTAACCAGTAAGGCAACCCCGCCAGCCTAGCCGGGTCCTCAAC
GACAGGAGCACGATCATGCGCACCCGTGGGGCCGCCATGCCGGCGATAATGGCCTGCTTCTCGCCGAAAC
GTTTGGTGGCGGGACCAGTGACGAAGGCTTGAGCGAGGGCGTGCAAGATTCCGAATACCGCAAGCGACAG
GCCGATCATCGTCGCGCTCCAGCGAAAGCGGTCCTCGCCGAAAATGACCCAGAGCGCTGCCGGCACCTGT
CCTACGAGTTGCATGATAAAGAAGACAGTCATAAGTGCGGCGACGATAGTCATGCCCCGCGCCCACCGGA
AGGAGCTGACTGGGTTGAAGGCTCTCAAGGGCATCGGTCGAGATCCCGGTGCCTAATGAGTGAGCTAACT
TACATTAATTGCGTTGCGCTCACTGCCCGCTTTCCAGTCGGGAAACCTGTCGTGCCAGCTGCATTAATGA
ATCGGCCAACGCGCGGGGAGAGGCGGTTTGCGTATTGGGCGCCAGGGTGGTTTTTCTTTTCACCAGTGAG
ACGGGCAACAGCTGATTGCCCTTCACCGCCTGGCCCTGAGAGAGTTGCAGCAAGCGGTCCACGCTGGTTT
GCCCCAGCAGGCGAAAATCCTGTTTGATGGTGGTTAACGGCGGGATATAACATGAGCTGTCTTCGGTATC
GTCGTATCCCACTACCGAGATATCCGCACCAACGCGCAGCCCGGACTCGGTAATGGCGCGCATTGCGCCC
AGCGCCATCTGATCGTTGGCAACCAGCATCGCAGTGGGAACGATGCCCTCATTCAGCATTTGCATGGTTT
GTTGAAAACCGGACATGGCACTCCAGTCGCCTTCCCGTTCCGCTATCGGCTGAATTTGATTGCGAGTGAG
ATATTTATGCCAGCCAGCCAGACGCAGACGCGCCGAGACAGAACTTAATGGGCCCGCTAACAGCGCGATT
TGCTGGTGACCCAATGCGACCAGATGCTCCACGCCCAGTCGCGTACCGTCTTCATGGGAGAAAATAATAC
TGTTGATGGGTGTCTGGTCAGAGACATCAAGAAATAACGCCGGAACATTAGTGCAGGCAGCTTCCACAGC
AATGGCATCCTGGTCATCCAGCGGATAGTTAATGATCAGCCCACTGACGCGTTGCGCGAGAAGATTGTGC
ACCGCCGCTTTACAGGCTTCGACGCCGCTTCGTTCTACCATCGACACCACCACGCTGGCACCCAGTTGAT
CGGCGCGAGATTTAATCGCCGCGACAATTTGCGACGGCGCGTGCAGGGCCAGACTGGAGGTGGCAACGCC
AATCAGCAACGACTGTTTGCCCGCCAGTTGTTGTGCCACGCGGTTGGGAATGTAATTCAGCTCCGCCATC
GCCGCTTCCACTTTTTCCCGCGTTTTCGCAGAAACGTGGCTGGCCTGGTTCACCACGCGGGAAACGGTCT
GATAAGAGACACCGGCATACTCTGCGACATCGTATAACGTTACTGGTTTCACATTCACCACCCTGAATTG
ACTCTCTTCCGGGCGCTATCATGCCATACCGCGAAAGGTTTTGCGCCATTCGATGGTGTCCGGGATCTCG
ACGCTCTCCCTTATGCGACTCCTGCATTAGGAAGCAGCCCAGTAGTAGGTTGAGGCCGTTGAGCACCGCC
GCCGCAAGGAATGGTGCATGCAAGGAGATGGCGCCCAACAGTCCCCCGGCCACGGGGCCTGCCACCATAC
CCACGCCGAAACAAGCGCTCATGAGCCCGAAGTGGCGAGCCCGATCTTCCCCATCGGTGATGTCGGCGAT
ATAGGCGCCAGCAACCGCACCTGTGGCGCCGGTGATGCCGGCCACGATGCGTCCGGCGTAGAGGATCGAG
ATCTCGATCCCGCGAAAT
